Addgene plasmid #12404: psXneo 100(T2G4)
Depositing lab: Titia de Lange. Depositing organization: Rockefeller University. Publication: Stringent sequence requirements for the formation of human telomeres. Hanish JP, Yanowitz JL, de Lange T. Proc Natl Acad Sci U S A. 1994 Sep 13. 91(19):8861-5. 10.1073/pnas.91.19.8861 PubMed 8090736.
Backbone
  Vector backbone: pSP73
  Backbone size w/o insert (bp): 2400
  Vector type: Mammalian Expression
  Selectable markers: Neomycin (select with G418)
Growth in bacteria
  Bacterial resistance: Ampicillin, 100 μg/mL
  Growth temperature: 37°C
  Growth strain: Stbl3
  Copy number: High Copy
Gene/Insert
  Gene/Insert name: 100(T2G4) (alt names: 1.1 kb TTGGGG repeat; 163)
  Insert size (bp): 1100
  Cloning method: Restriction Enzyme; 5′ cloning site Bgl II (not destroyed); 3′ cloning site Sal I (destroyed during cloning)
  Sequencing primers: 5′ Sp6; 3′ T7
Terms and licenses: Academic/Nonprofit Terms; Industry Terms: Not Available to Industry
How to cite: psXneo 100(T2G4) was a gift from Titia de Lange (Addgene plasmid # 12404 ; http://n2t.net/addgene:12404 ; RRID:Addgene_12404)
