[The description below was written by a language model from this plasmid's Addgene catalogue record.]
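Description:
psXneo 100(T2G4) is a mammalian plasmid built on the pSP73 backbone, a small (about 2.4 kb) high-copy bacterial cloning vector whose polylinker is flanked by SP6 and T7 phage promoters; these sites serve here as the sequencing primer positions on either side of the insert. The plasmid is propagated in E. coli under ampicillin selection, and the record specifies a recombination-deficient host strain, which fits the need to keep a long tandem repeat stable. For mammalian cells it carries a neomycin resistance marker that allows G418 selection of transfected cells. The promoter driving that marker, and the layout of the neo cassette relative to the insert, are not stated in the record, and no feature table is available to confirm the map.

The payload is not a protein-coding gene but a roughly 1.1 kb array of TTGGGG repeats, placed between a Bgl II site (retained) and a Sal I site (destroyed during cloning). TTGGGG is the Tetrahymena-type telomeric repeat, differing by a single base from the vertebrate TTAGGG repeat. The "100" in the name and the alternative label "163" are not explained in the record. The associated study concerns the sequence requirements for forming human telomeres, so the construct most plausibly serves as a variant-repeat test substrate: once introduced into human cells and selected with G418, it lets one ask whether a non-human telomeric sequence can seed a new telomere, in comparison with constructs carrying the native human repeat. Although catalogued as a mammalian expression vector, it functions as a repeat-delivery and selection plasmid rather than as a vehicle for expressing a gene of interest.
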