>Addgene plasmid #12404 | psXneo 100(T2G4) | addgene partial sequence | sequence record 18910 | SP6 5'-ATTTAGGTGACACTATAG-3'
CCCCAACCCCAACCCCAACCCCAACCCCAACCCCAACCCCAACCCCAACCCCAACCCCAACCCCCAACCC
CAACCCCAACCCCAACCCCAACCCCAACCCCAACCCCAACCCCAACCCCAACCCCAACCCCAACCCCAAC
CCCAACCCCAACCCCAACCCCGACCCCAACCCGAACCCCAACCCCAACCCCAACCCCAACCCCAACCCCG
ACCCCAACCCCAACCCCAACCCCAACCCCAACGCCAACCCCAACCCCAACC
